Addgene plasmid #192115: pHR-Traditional CAR (anti-CD19)
Purpose: Lentiviral delivery of Traditional CAR(anti-CD19)
Depositing lab: Wilson Wong. Depositing organization: Boston University Main Campus. Publication: High-performance multiplex drug-gated CAR circuits. Li HS, Wong NM, Tague E, Ngo JT, Khalil AS, Wong WW. Cancer Cell. 2022 Aug 26. pii: S1535-6108(22)00372-5. doi: 10.1016/j.ccell.2022.08.008. PubMed 36084652.
Backbone
  Vector backbone: pHR
  Backbone size w/o insert (bp): 8440
  Total vector size (bp): 11310
  Vector type: Lentiviral
Growth in bacteria
  Bacterial resistance: Ampicillin, 100 μg/mL
  Growth temperature: 37°C
  Growth strain: NEB Stable
  Copy number: Unknown
Gene/Insert
  Gene/Insert name: pHR-pEF1a-Traditional CAR (anti-CD19scFV_CD28_41BB_CD3z)
  Species: H. sapiens (human)
  Cloning method: Gibson Cloning
  Sequencing primers: 5′ CAGTGCAGGGGAAAGAATAGTAGAC; 3′ CATAGCGTAAAAGGAGCAACA
Terms and licenses: Academic/Nonprofit Terms; Industry Terms: Not Available to Industry
How to cite: pHR-Traditional CAR (anti-CD19) was a gift from Wilson Wong (Addgene plasmid # 192115 ; http://n2t.net/addgene:192115 ; RRID:Addgene_192115)
