[The description below was written by a language model from this plasmid's Addgene catalogue record and pLannotate feature annotations shown in this document.]
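Description:
pHR-Traditional CAR (anti-CD19) is an 11.3 kb HIV-1-based lentiviral transfer plasmid built on the pHR backbone and used to deliver a constitutively expressed, conventional anti-CD19 chimeric antigen receptor into mammalian cells. It is propagated in E. coli through a ColE1/pUC-type origin with ampicillin selection (AmpR under its own promoter). The region outside the viral cassette carries legacy sequences typical of older pHR vectors, including an SV40 early promoter, fragments of the E. coli gpt gene, SV40 small t intron and poly(A) sequences, and remnants of pBR322 elements (TcR, bom, rop). The record assigns no function to these here.

The proviral cassette is flanked by a truncated 5' LTR and a self-inactivating ΔU3 3' LTR, so integrated proviruses lack LTR promoter activity and expression depends on the internal promoter. Between them lie the Ψ packaging signal with a partial gag sequence, the Rev response element for Rev-dependent export of genomic RNA, and the cPPT/CTS, which aids nuclear import and transduction. Packaging functions and envelope are not encoded and must come from helper plasmids. The human EF-1α promoter drives the CAR open reading frame, which consists of a mouse-derived scFv (kappa light-chain and heavy-chain variable regions) directed against CD19, followed by a CD28 segment, the 4-1BB (TNFRSF9) costimulatory domain and the CD3ζ signalling domain with its ITAMs. A WPRE downstream enhances transcript expression. No fluorescent reporter or mammalian selection marker is annotated. Within the associated work on drug-gated CAR circuits, its "traditional" design suggests use as an always-on comparison receptor, although the record states only that it is for lentiviral CAR delivery.
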