Features (pLannotate 1.2.2; 37 found; start..end, strand, type, name):
    381..500     +  CDS            gpt (fragment): XGPT_ECOLI - Also known as gpp, gxu. Experimental evidence at protein level: Swiss-Prot protein existence level 1. Purine salvage pathway enzyme that catalyzes the transfer of the ribosyl-5-phosphate group from 5-phospho-alpha-D-ribose 1- diphosphate (PRPP) to the N9 position of the 6-oxopurines guanine and xanthine to form the corresponding ribonucleotides GMP (guanosine 5'- monophosphate) and XMP (xanthosine 5'-monophosphate), with the release of PPi. To a lesser extent, also acts on hypoxanthine (PubMed:9100006, PubMed:3886014). Does not ribophosphorylate adenine (PubMed:3886014). From Esch
    500..835     +  CDS            gpt (fragment): XGPT_ECOLI - Also known as gpp, gxu. Experimental evidence at protein level: Swiss-Prot protein existence level 1. Purine salvage pathway enzyme that catalyzes the transfer of the ribosyl-5-phosphate group from 5-phospho-alpha-D-ribose 1- diphosphate (PRPP) to the N9 position of the 6-oxopurines guanine and xanthine to form the corresponding ribonucleotides GMP (guanosine 5'- monophosphate) and XMP (xanthosine 5'-monophosphate), with the release of PPi. To a lesser extent, also acts on hypoxanthine (PubMed:9100006, PubMed:3886014). Does not ribophosphorylate adenine (PubMed:3886014). From Esch
    930..1235    +  CDS            frsA (fragment): FRSA_ECOLI - Also known as yafA. Experimental evidence at protein level: Swiss-Prot protein existence level 1. Catalyzes the hydrolysis of esters (PubMed:15808744). Displays esterase activity toward pNP-butyrate (PubMed:15808744). May stimulate mixed-acid fermentation by acting as a fermentation/respiration switch that down-regulates respiration and up- regulates fermentation rates (PubMed:15169777). From Escherichia coli (strain K12).
   1239..1313    +  CDS            small t antigen (fragment): SV40 (simian virus 40) small t antigen
   1315..1380    +  intron         small t intron: SV40 (simian virus 40) small t antigen intron
   1510..1530    +  CDS            SV40 NLS: nuclear localization signal of SV40 (simian virus 40) large T antigen
   1849..1932    +  CDS            large T antigen (fragment): large T antigen from SV40 (simian virus 40)
   1955..2089    +  polyA_signal   SV40 poly(A) signal: SV40 polyadenylation signal
   2256..2585    +  CDS            nef (fragment): NEF_HV1BR - Experimental evidence at protein level: Swiss-Prot protein existence level 1. Extracellular Nef protein targets CD4(+) T-lymphocytes for apoptosis by interacting with CXCR4 surface receptors (PubMed:14990729). From Human immunodeficiency virus type 1 group M subtype B (isolate BRU/LAI) (HIV-1).
   2633..2890    +  LTR            5' LTR (truncated): truncated 5' long terminal repeat (LTR) from HIV-1
   2937..3062    +  misc_feature   HIV-1 Ψ: packaging signal of human immunodeficiency virus type 1
   3046..3384    +  CDS            HIV-1 gag (fragment): gag protein from human immunodeficiency virus 1; gag
   3559..3792    +  misc_feature   RRE: The Rev response element (RRE) of HIV-1 allows for Rev-dependent mRNA export from the nucleus to the cytoplasm.
   4169..4269    +  CDS            Rev (fragment): human immunodeficiency virus 1 (HIV-1) Rev protein; rev; enhances nuclear export of unspliced and incompletely spliced viral mRNAs
   4306..4423    +  misc_feature   cPPT/CTS: central polypurine tract and central termination sequence of HIV-1
   4460..4493    -  misc_feature   MCS (fragment): pBluescript multiple cloning site
   4497..5675    +  promoter       EF-1α promoter: strong constitutive promoter for human elongation factor EF-1α
   5781..6098    +  CDS            KV5AB_MOUSE: Experimental evidence at protein level: Swiss-Prot protein existence level 1. From Mus musculus (Mouse).
   6144..6434    +  CDS            HVM44_MOUSE (fragment): Experimental evidence at protein level: Swiss-Prot protein existence level 1. From Mus musculus (Mouse).
   6696..6899    +  CDS            CD28 (fragment): CD28_HUMAN - Experimental evidence at protein level: Swiss-Prot protein existence level 1. Involved in T-cell activation, the induction of cell proliferation and cytokine production and promotion of T-cell survival. Enhances the production of IL4 and IL10 in T-cells in conjunction with TCR/CD3 ligation and CD40L costimulation (PubMed:8617933). Isoform 3 enhances CD40L-mediated activation of NF-kappa-B and kinases MAPK8 and PAK2 in T-cells (PubMed:15067037). From Homo sapiens (Human).
   6900..7025    +  CDS            TNFRSF9 (fragment): TNR9_HUMAN - Also known as CD137, ILA. Experimental evidence at protein level: Swiss-Prot protein existence level 1. Receptor for TNFSF9/4-1BBL. Possibly active during T cell activation. From Homo sapiens (Human).
   7023..7361    +  CDS            CD247 (fragment): CD3Z_HUMAN - Also known as CD3Z, T3Z, TCRZ. Experimental evidence at protein level: Swiss-Prot protein existence level 1. Part of the TCR-CD3 complex present on T-lymphocyte cell surface that plays an essential role in adaptive immune response. When antigen presenting cells (APCs) activate T-cell receptor (TCR), TCR- mediated signals are transmitted across the cell membrane by the CD3 chains CD3D, CD3E, CD3G and CD3Z. All CD3 chains contain immunoreceptor tyrosine-based activation motifs (ITAMs) in their cytoplasmic domain. Upon TCR engagement, these motifs become phosphorylated by Src family
   7381..7411    +  misc_feature   MCS (fragment): pUC18/19 multiple cloning site
   7412..7430    +  misc_feature   MCS (fragment): pBluescript multiple cloning site
   7430..8018    +  misc_feature   WPRE: woodchuck hepatitis virus posttranscriptional regulatory element
   8019..8041    +  misc_feature   MCS (fragment): pBluescript multiple cloning site
   8058..8126    +  CDS            nef (fragment): NEF_HV1Z2 - Experimental evidence at protein level: Swiss-Prot protein existence level 1. Extracellular Nef protein targets CD4(+) T-lymphocytes for apoptosis by interacting with CXCR4 surface receptors. From Human immunodeficiency virus type 1 group M subtype D (isolate Z2/CDC-Z34) (HIV-1).
   8128..8361    +  LTR            3' LTR (ΔU3): self-inactivating 3' long terminal repeat (LTR) from HIV-1
   8386..8404    -  promoter       SP6 promoter: promoter for bacteriophage SP6 RNA polymerase
   8632..8911    +  CDS            TcR (fragment): tetracycline efflux protein; tet; confers resistance to tetracycline
   8912..8960    -  misc_feature   bom (fragment): basis of mobility region from pBR322
   9062..9097    -  CDS            rop (fragment): Rop protein, which maintains plasmids at low copy number; rop
   9192..9296    +  promoter       AmpR promoter: bla
   9297..10157   +  CDS            AmpR: β-lactamase; bla; confers resistance to ampicillin, carbenicillin, and related antibiotics
  10328..10916   +  rep_origin     ori: high-copy-number ColE1/pMB1/pBR322/pUC origin of replication
  11099..11155   +  CDS            lacI (fragment): lac repressor; lacI; The lac repressor binds to the lac operator to inhibit transcription in E. coli. This inhibition can be relieved by adding lactose or isopropyl-β-D-thiogalactopyranoside (IPTG).
  11162..181     +  promoter       SV40 promoter (across the origin): SV40 enhancer and early promoter
>Addgene plasmid #192115 | pHR-Traditional CAR (anti-CD19) | addgene full sequence | sequence record 384108 | Addgene NGS Result
AGCAACCATAGTCCCGCCCCTAACTCCGCCCATCCCGCCCCTAACTCCGCCCAGTTCCGCCCATTCTCCG
CCCCATGGCTGACTAATTTTTTTTATTTATGCAGAGGCCGAGGCCGCCTCGGCCTCTGAGCTATTCCAGA
AGTAGTGAGGAGGCTTTTTTGGAGGCCTAGGCTTTTGCAAAAAGCTTGGACACAAGACAGGCTTGCGAGA
TATGTTTGAGAATACCACTTTATCCCGCGTCAGGGAGAGGCAGTGCGTAAAAAGACGCGGACTCATGTGA
AATACTGGTTTTTAGTGCGCCAGATCTCTATAATCTCGCGCAACCTATTTTCCCCTCGAACACTTTTTAA
GCCGTAGATAAACAGGCTGGGACACTTCACATGAGCGAAAAATACATCGTCACCTGGGACATGTTGCAGA
TCCATGCACGTAAACTCGCAAGCCGACTGATGCCTTCTGAACAATGGAAAGGCATTATTGCCGTAAGCCG
TGGCGGTCTGTACCGGGTGCGTTACTGGCGCGTGAACTGGGTATTCGTCATGTCGATACCGTTTGTATTT
CCAGCTACGATCACGACAACCAGCGCGAGCTTAAAGTGCTGAAACGCGCAGAAGGCGATGGCGAAGGCTT
CATCGTTATTGATGACCTGGTGGATACCGGTGGTACTGCGGTTGCGATTCGTGAAATGTATCCAAAAGCG
CACTTTGTCACCATCTTCGCAAAACCGGCTGGTCGTCCGCTGGTTGATGACTATGTTGTTGATATCCCGC
AAGATACCTGGATTGAACAGCCGTGGGATATGGGCGTCGTATTCGTCCCGCCAATCTCCGGTCGCTAATC
TTTTCAACGCCTGGCACTGCCGGGCGTTGTTCTTTTTAACTTCAGGCGGGTTACAATAGTTTCCAGTAAG
TATTCTGGAGGCTGCATCCATGACACAGGCAAACCTGAGCGAAACCCTGTTCAAACCCCGCTTTAAACAT
CCTGAAACCTCGACGCTAGTCCGCCGCTTTAATCACGGCGCACAACCGCCTGTGCAGTCGGCCCTTGATG
GTAAAACCATCCCTCACTGGTATCGCATGATTAACCGTCTGATGTGGATCTGGCGCGGCATTGACCCACG
CGAAATCCTCGACGTCCAGGCACGTATTGTGATGAGCGATGCCGAACGTACCGACGATGATTTATACGAT
ACGGTGATTGGCTACCGTGGCGGCAACTGGATTTATGAGTGGGCCCCGGATCTTTGTGAAGGAACCTTAC
TTCTGTGGTGTGACATAATTGGACAAACTACCTACAGAGATTTAAAGCTCTAAGGTAAATATAAAATTTT
TAAGTGTATAATGTGTTAAACTACTGATTCTAATTGTTTGTGTATTTTAGATTCCAACCTATGGAACTGA
TGAATGGGAGCAGTGGTGGAATGCCTTTAATGAGGAAAACCTGTTTTGCTCAGAAGAAATGCCATCTAGT
GATGATGAGGCTACTGCTGACTCTCAACATTCTACTCCTCCAAAAAAGAAGAGAAAGGTAGAAGACCCCA
AGGACTTTCCTTCAGAATTGCTAAGTTTTTTGAGTCATGCTGTGTTTAGTAATAGAACTCTTGCTTGCTT
TGCTATTTACACCACAAAGGAAAAAGCTGCACTGCTATACAAGAAAATTATGGAAAAATATTCTGTAACC
TTTATAAGTAGGCATAACAGTTATAATCATAACATACTGTTTTTTCTTACTCCACACAGGCATAGAGTGT
CTGCTATTAATAACTATGCTCAAAAATTGTGTACCTTTAGCTTTTTAATTTGTAAAGGGGTTAATAAGGA
ATATTTGATGTATAGTGCCTTGACTAGAGATCATAATCAGCCATACCACATTTGTAGAGGTTTTACTTGC
TTTAAAAAACCTCCCACACCTCCCCCTGAACCTGAAACATAAAATGAATGCAATTGTTGTTGTTAACTTG
TTTATTGCAGCTTATAATGGTTACAAATAAAGCAATAGCATCACAAATTTCACAAATAAAGCATTTTTTT
CACTGCATTCTAGTTGTGGTTTGTCCAAACTCATCAATGTATCTTATCATGTCTGGATCAACTGGATAAC
TCAAGCTAACCAAAATCATCCCAAACTTCCCACCCCATACCCTATTACCACTGCCAATTACCTGTGGTTT
CATTTACTCTAAACCTGTGATTCCTCTGAATTATTTTCATTTTAAAGAAATTGTATTTGTTAAATATGTA
CTACAAACTTAGTAGTTGGAAGGGCTAATTCACTCCCAAAGAAGACAAGATATCCTTGATCTGTGGATCT
ACCACACACAAGGCTACTTCCCTGATTAGCAGAACTACACACCAGGGCCAGGGGTCAGATATCCACTGAC
CTTTGGATGGTGCTACAAGCTAGTACCAGTTGAGCCAGATAAGGTAGAAGAGGCCAATAAAGGAGAGAAC
ACCAGCTTGTTACACCCTGTGAGCCTGCATGGGATGGATGACCCGGAGAGAGAAGTGTTAGAGTGGAGGT
TTGACAGCCGCCTAGCATTTCATCACGTGGCCCGAGAGCTGCATCCGGAGTACTTCAAGAACTGCTGATA
TCGAGCTTGCTACAAGGGACTTTCCGCTGGGGACTTTCCAGGGAGGCGTGGCCTGGGCGGGACTGGGGAG
TGGCGAGCCCTCAGATCCTGCATATAAGCAGCTGCTTTTTGCCTGTACTGGGTCTCTCTGGTTAGACCAG
ATCTGAGCCTGGGAGCTCTCTGGCTAACTAGGGAACCCACTGCTTAAGCCTCAATAAAGCTTGCCTTGAG
TGCTTCAAGTAGTGTGTGCCCGTCTGTTGTGTGACTCTGGTAACTAGAGATCCCTCAGACCCTTTTAGTC
AGTGTGGAAAATCTCTAGCAGTGGCGCCCGAACAGGGACTTGAAAGCGAAAGGGAAACCAGAGGAGCTCT
CTCGACGCAGGACTCGGCTTGCTGAAGCGCGCACGGCAAGAGGCGAGGGGCGGCGACTGGTGAGTACGCC
AAAAATTTTGACTAGCGGAGGCTAGAAGGAGAGAGATGGGTGCGAGAGCGTCAGTATTAAGCGGGGGAGA
ATTAGATCGCGATGGGAAAAAATTCGGTTAAGGCCAGGGGGAAAGAAAAAATATAAATTAAAACATATAG
TATGGGCAAGCAGGGAGCTAGAACGATTCGCAGTTAATCCTGGCCTGTTAGAAACATCAGAAGGCTGTAG
ACAAATACTGGGACAGCTACAACCATCCCTTCAGACAGGATCAGAAGAACTTAGATCATTATATAATACA
GTAGCAACCCTCTATTGTGTGCATCAAAGGATAGAGATAAAAGACACCAAGGAAGCTTTAGACAAGATAG
AGGAAGAGCAAAACAAAAGTAAGACCACCGCACAGCAAGCGGCCGGCCGCTGATCTTCAGACCTGGAGGA
GGAGATATGAGGGACAATTGGAGAAGTGAATTATATAAATATAAAGTAGTAAAAATTGAACCATTAGGAG
TAGCACCCACCAAGGCAAAGAGAAGAGTGGTGCAGAGAGAAAAAAGAGCAGTGGGAATAGGAGCTTTGTT
CCTTGGGTTCTTGGGAGCAGCAGGAAGCACTATGGGCGCAGCGTCAATGACGCTGACGGTACAGGCCAGA
CAATTATTGTCTGGTATAGTGCAGCAGCAGAACAATTTGCTGAGGGCTATTGAGGCGCAACAGCATCTGT
TGCAACTCACAGTCTGGGGCATCAAGCAGCTCCAGGCAAGAATCCTGGCTGTGGAAAGATACCTAAAGGA
TCAACAGCTCCTGGGGATTTGGGGTTGCTCTGGAAAACTCATTTGCACCACTGCTGTGCCTTGGAATGCT
AGTTGGAGTAATAAATCTCTGGAACAGATTTGGAATCACACGACCTGGATGGAGTGGGACAGAGAAATTA
ACAATTACACAAGCTTAATACACTCCTTAATTGAAGAATCGCAAAACCAGCAAGAAAAGAATGAACAAGA
ATTATTGGAATTAGATAAATGGGCAAGTTTGTGGAATTGGTTTAACATAACAAATTGGCTGTGGTATATA
AAATTATTCATAATGATAGTAGGAGGCTTGGTAGGTTTAAGAATAGTTTTTGCTGTACTTTCTATAGTGA
ATAGAGTTAGGCAGGGATATTCACCATTATCGTTTCAGACCCACCTCCCAACCCCGAGGGGACCCGACAG
GCCCGAAGGAATAGAAGAAGAAGGTGGAGAGAGAGACAGAGACAGATCCATTCGATTAGTGAACGGATCT
CGACGGTATCGCCAAATGGCAGTATTCATCCACAATTTTAAAAGAAAAGGGGGGATTGGGGGGTACAGTG
CAGGGGAAAGAATAGTAGACATAATAGCAACAGACATACAAACTAAAGAATTACAAAAACAAATTACAAA
AATTCAAAATTTTCGGGTTTATTACAGGGACAGCAGAGATCCAGTTTGGATCGATAAGCTTGATATCGAA
TTCCTGCAGCCCGTGAGGCTCCGGTGCCCGTCAGTGGGCAGAGCGCACATCGCCCACAGTCCCCGAGAAG
TTGGGGGGAGGGGTCGGCAATTGAACCGGTGCCTAGAGAAGGTGGCGCGGGGTAAACTGGGAAAGTGATG
TCGTGTACTGGCTCCGCCTTTTTCCCGAGGGTGGGGGAGAACCGTATATAAGTGCAGTAGTCGCCGTGAA
CGTTCTTTTTCGCAACGGGTTTGCCGCCAGAACACAGGTAAGTGCCGTGTGTGGTTCCCGCGGGCCTGGC
CTCTTTACGGGTTATGGCCCTTGCGTGCCTTGAATTACTTCCACCTGGCTGCAGTACGTGATTCTTGATC
CCGAGCTTCGGGTTGGAAGTGGGTGGGAGAGTTCGAGGCCTTGCGCTTAAGGAGCCCCTTCGCCTCGTGC
TTGAGTTGAGGCCTGGCCTGGGCGCTGGGGCCGCCGCGTGCGAATCTGGTGGCACCTTCGCGCCTGTCTC
GCTGCTTTCGATAAGTCTCTAGCCATTTAAAATTTTTGATGACCTGCTGCGACGCTTTTTTTCTGGCAAG
ATAGTCTTGTAAATGCGGGCCAAGATCTGCACACTGGTATTTCGGTTTTTGGGGCCGCGGGCGGCGACGG
GGCCCGTGCGTCCCAGCGCACATGTTCGGCGAGGCGGGGCCTGCGAGCGCGGCCACCGAGAATCGGACGG
GGGTAGTCTCAAGCTGGCCGGCCTGCTCTGGTGCCTGGCCTCGCGCCGCCGTGTATCGCCCCGCCCTGGG
CGGCAAGGCTGGCCCGGTCGGCACCAGTTGCGTGAGCGGAAAGATGGCCGCTTCCCGGCCCTGCTGCAGG
GAGCTCAAAATGGAGGACGCGGCGCTCGGGAGAGCGGGCGGGTGAGTCACCCACACAAAGGAAAAGGGCC
TTTCCGTCCTCAGCCGTCGCTTCATGTGACTCCACGGAGTACCGGGCGCCGTCCAGGCACCTCGATTAGT
TCTCGAGCTTTTGGAGTACGTCGTCTTTAGGTTGGGGGGAGGGGTTTTATGCGATGGAGTTTCCCCACAC
TGAGTGGGTGGAGACTGAAGTTAGGCCAGCTTGGCACTTGATGTAATTCTCCTTGGAATTTGCCCTTTTT
GAGTTTGGATCTTGGTTCATTCTCAAGCCTCAGACAGTGGTTCAAAGTTTTTTTCTTCCATTTCAGGTGT
CGTGAGGGGATCTGGAGCTCTCGAGAATTCTCACGCGTGCCGCCACCATGGCCTTACCAGTGACCGCCTT
GCTCCTGCCGCTGGCCTTGCTGCTCCACGCCGCCAGGCCGGACATCCAGATGACACAGACTACATCCTCC
CTGTCTGCCTCTCTGGGAGACAGAGTCACCATCAGTTGCAGGGCAAGTCAGGACATTAGTAAATATTTAA
ATTGGTATCAGCAGAAACCAGATGGAACTGTTAAACTCCTGATCTACCATACATCAAGATTACACTCAGG
AGTCCCATCAAGGTTCAGTGGCAGTGGGTCTGGAACAGATTATTCTCTCACCATTAGCAACCTGGAGCAA
GAAGATATTGCCACTTACTTTTGCCAACAGGGTAATACGCTTCCGTACACGTTCGGAGGCGGCACCAAGC
TGGAGATCACAGGTGGCGGTGGCTCGGGCGGTGGTGGGTCGGGTGGCGGCGGATCTGAGGTGAAACTGCA
GGAGTCAGGACCTGGCCTGGTGGCGCCCTCACAGAGCCTGTCCGTCACATGCACTGTCTCAGGGGTCTCA
TTACCCGACTATGGTGTAAGCTGGATTCGCCAGCCTCCACGAAAGGGTCTGGAGTGGCTGGGAGTAATAT
GGGGTAGTGAAACCACATACTATAATTCAGCTCTCAAATCCAGACTGACCATCATCAAGGACAACTCCAA
GAGCCAAGTTTTCTTAAAAATGAACAGTCTGCAAACTGATGACACAGCCATTTACTACTGTGCCAAACAT
TATTACTACGGTGGTAGCTATGCTATGGACTACTGGGGCCAAGGAACCTCAGTCACCGTCTCCTCAGGGA
AGCCTATCCCGAACCCTCTGTTGGGTCTCGATAGTACCAATGGGGCCGCAACCACGACGCCAGCGCCGCG
ACCACCAACACCGGCGCCCACCATCGCGTTGCAGCCCCTGTCCCTGCGCCCAGAGGCGTGCCGGCCAGCG
GCGGGGGGCGCAGTGCACACGAGGGGGCTGGACTTCGCCTGTGATTTTTGGGTGCTGGTGGTGGTTGGTG
GAGTCCTGGCTTGCTATAGCTTGCTAGTAACAGTGGCCTTTATTATTTTCTGGGTGAGGAGTAAGAGGAG
CAGGCTCCTGCACAGTGACTACATGAACATGACTCCCCGCCGCCCCGGGCCCACCCGCAAGCATTACCAG
CCCTATGCCCCACCACGCGACTTCGCAGCCTATCGCTCCAAACGGGGCAGAAAGAAACTCCTGTATATAT
TCAAACAACCATTTATGAGACCAGTACAAACTACTCAAGAGGAAGATGGCTGTAGCTGCCGATTTCCAGA
AGAAGAAGAAGGAGGATGTGAACTGAGAGTGAAGTTCAGCAGGAGCGCAGACGCCCCCGCGTACAAGCAG
GGCCAGAACCAGCTCTATAACGAGCTCAATCTAGGACGAAGAGAGGAGTACGATGTTTTGGACAAGAGAC
GTGGCCGGGACCCTGAGATGGGGGGAAAGCCGAGAAGGAAGAACCCTCAGGAAGGCCTGTACAATGAACT
GCAGAAAGATAAGATGGCGGAGGCCTACAGTGAGATTGGGATGAAAGGCGAGCGCCGGAGGGGCAAGGGG
CACGATGGCCTTTACCAGGGTCTCAGTACAGCCACCAAGGACACCTACGACGCCCTTCACATGCAGGCCC
TGCCCCCTCGCTAAACTAGTGCGGCCGCGACTCTAGAGTCGACCTGCAGGCATGCAAGCTTGATATCAAG
CTTATCGATAATCAACCTCTGGATTACAAAATTTGTGAAAGATTGACTGGTATTCTTAACTATGTTGCTC
CTTTTACGCTATGTGGATACGCTGCTTTAATGCCTTTGTATCATGCTATTGCTTCCCGTATGGCTTTCAT
TTTCTCCTCCTTGTATAAATCCTGGTTGCTGTCTCTTTATGAGGAGTTGTGGCCCGTTGTCAGGCAACGT
GGCGTGGTGTGCACTGTGTTTGCTGACGCAACCCCCACTGGTTGGGGCATTGCCACCACCTGTCAGCTCC
TTTCCGGGACTTTCGCTTTCCCCCTCCCTATTGCCACGGCGGAACTCATCGCCGCCTGCCTTGCCCGCTG
CTGGACAGGGGCTCGGCTGTTGGGCACTGACAATTCCGTGGTGTTGTCGGGGAAATCATCGTCCTTTCCT
TGGCTGCTCGCCTGTGTTGCCACCTGGATTCTGCGCGGGACGTCCTTCTGCTACGTCCCTTCGGCCCTCA
ATCCAGCGGACCTTCCTTCCCGCGGCCTGCTGCCGGCTCTGCGGCCTCTTCCGCGTCTTCGCCTTCGCCC
TCAGACGAGTCGGATCTCCCTTTGGGCCGCCTCCCCGCATCGATACCGTCGACCTCGAGGGAATTAATTC
GAGCTCGGTACCTTTAAGACCAATGACTTACAAGGCAGCTGTAGATCTTAGCCACTTTTTAAAAGAAAAG
GGGGGACTGGAAGGGCTAATTCACTCCCAACGAAGACAAGATCTGCTTTTTGCTTGTACTGGGTCTCTCT
GGTTAGACCAGATCTGAGCCTGGGAGCTCTCTGGCTAACTAGGGAACCCACTGCTTAAGCCTCAATAAAG
CTTGCCTTGAGTGCTTCAAGTAGTGTGTGCCCGTCTGTTGTGTGACTCTGGTAACTAGAGATCCCTCAGA
CCCTTTTAGTCAGTGTGGAAAATCTCTAGCAGCATCTAGAATTAATTCCGTGTATTCTATAGTGTCACCT
AAATCGTATGTGTATGATACATAAGGTTATGTATTAATTGTAGCCGCGTTCTAACGACAATATGTACAAG
CCTAATTGTGTAGCATCTGGCTTACTGAAGCAGACCCTATCATCTCTCTCGTAAACTGCCGTCAGAGTCG
GTTTGGTTGGACGAACCTTCTGAGTTTCTGGTAACGCCGTCCCGCACCCGGAAATGGTCAGCGAACCAAT
CAGCAGGGTCATCGCTAGCCAGATCCTCTACGCCGGACGCATCGTGGCCGGCATCACCGGCGCCACAGGT
GCGGTTGCTGGCGCCTATATCGCCGACATCACCGATGGGGAAGATCGGGCTCGCCACTTCGGGCTCATGA
GCGCTTGTTTCGGCGTGGGTATGGTGGCAGGCCCCGTGGCCGGGGGACTGTTGGGCGCCATCTCCTTGCA
TGCACCATTCCTTGCGGCGGCGGTGCTCAACGGCCTCAACCTACTACTGGGCTGCTTCCTAATGCAGGAG
TCGCATAAGGGAGAGCGTCGAATGGTGCACTCTCAGTACAATCTGCTCTGATGCCGCATAGTTAAGCCAG
CCCCGACACCCGCCAACACCCGCTGACGCGCCCTGACGGGCTTGTCTGCTCCCGGCATCCGCTTACAGAC
AAGCTGTGACCGTCTCCGGGAGCTGCATGTGTCAGAGGTTTTCACCGTCATCACCGAAACGCGCGAGACG
AAAGGGCCTCGTGATACGCCTATTTTTATAGGTTAATGTCATGATAATAATGGTTTCTTAGACGTCAGGT
GGCACTTTTCGGGGAAATGTGCGCGGAACCCCTATTTGTTTATTTTTCTAAATACATTCAAATATGTATC
CGCTCATGAGACAATAACCCTGATAAATGCTTCAATAATATTGAAAAAGGAAGAGTATGAGTATTCAACA
TTTCCGTGTCGCCCTTATTCCCTTTTTTGCGGCATTTTGCCTTCCTGTTTTTGCTCACCCAGAAACGCTG
GTGAAAGTAAAAGATGCTGAAGATCAGTTGGGTGCACGAGTGGGTTACATCGAACTGGATCTCAACAGCG
GTAAGATCCTTGAGAGTTTTCGCCCCGAAGAACGTTTTCCAATGATGAGCACTTTTAAAGTTCTGCTATG
TGGCGCGGTATTATCCCGTATTGACGCCGGGCAAGAGCAACTCGGTCGCCGCATACACTATTCTCAGAAT
GACTTGGTTGAGTACTCACCAGTCACAGAAAAGCATCTTACGGATGGCATGACAGTAAGAGAATTATGCA
GTGCTGCCATAACCATGAGTGATAACACTGCGGCCAACTTACTTCTGACAACGATCGGAGGACCGAAGGA
GCTAACCGCTTTTTTGCACAACATGGGGGATCATGTAACTCGCCTTGATCGTTGGGAACCGGAGCTGAAT
GAAGCCATACCAAACGACGAGCGTGACACCACGATGCCTGTAGCAATGGCAACAACGTTGCGCAAACTAT
TAACTGGCGAACTACTTACTCTAGCTTCCCGGCAACAATTAATAGACTGGATGGAGGCGGATAAAGTTGC
AGGACCACTTCTGCGCTCGGCCCTTCCGGCTGGCTGGTTTATTGCTGATAAATCTGGAGCCGGTGAGCGT
GGGTCTCGCGGTATCATTGCAGCACTGGGGCCAGATGGTAAGCCCTCCCGTATCGTAGTTATCTACACGA
CGGGGAGTCAGGCAACTATGGATGAACGAAATAGACAGATCGCTGAGATAGGTGCCTCACTGATTAAGCA
TTGGTAACTGTCAGACCAAGTTTACTCATATATACTTTAGATTGATTTAAAACTTCATTTTTAATTTAAA
AGGATCTAGGTGAAGATCCTTTTTGATAATCTCATGACCAAAATCCCTTAACGTGAGTTTTCGTTCCACT
GAGCGTCAGACCCCGTAGAAAAGATCAAAGGATCTTCTTGAGATCCTTTTTTTCTGCGCGTAATCTGCTG
CTTGCAAACAAAAAAACCACCGCTACCAGCGGTGGTTTGTTTGCCGGATCAAGAGCTACCAACTCTTTTT
CCGAAGGTAACTGGCTTCAGCAGAGCGCAGATACCAAATACTGTTCTTCTAGTGTAGCCGTAGTTAGGCC
ACCACTTCAAGAACTCTGTAGCACCGCCTACATACCTCGCTCTGCTAATCCTGTTACCAGTGGCTGCTGC
CAGTGGCGATAAGTCGTGTCTTACCGGGTTGGACTCAAGACGATAGTTACCGGATAAGGCGCAGCGGTCG
GGCTGAACGGGGGGTTCGTGCACACAGCCCAGCTTGGAGCGAACGACCTACACCGAACTGAGATACCTAC
AGCGTGAGCTATGAGAAAGCGCCACGCTTCCCGAAGGGAGAAAGGCGGACAGGTATCCGGTAAGCGGCAG
GGTCGGAACAGGAGAGCGCACGAGGGAGCTTCCAGGGGGAAACGCCTGGTATCTTTATAGTCCTGTCGGG
TTTCGCCACCTCTGACTTGAGCGTCGATTTTTGTGATGCTCGTCAGGGGGGCGGAGCCTATGGAAAAACG
CCAGCAACGCGGCCTTTTTACGGTTCCTGGCCTTTTGCTGGCCTTTTGCTCACATGTTCTTTCCTGCGTT
ATCCCCTGATTCTGTGGATAACCGTATTACCGCCTTTGAGTGAGCTGATACCGCTCGCCGCAGCCGAACG
ACCGAGCGCAGCGAGTCAGTGAGCGAGGAAGCGGAAGAGCGCCCAATACGCAAACCGCCTCTCCCCGCGC
GTTGGCCGATTCATTAATGCAGCTGTGGAATGTGTGTCAGTTAGGGTGTGGAAAGTCCCCAGGCTCCCCA
GCAGGCAGAAGTATGCAAAGCATGCATCTCAATTAGTCAGCAACCAGGTGTGGAAAGTCCCCAGGCTCCC
CAGCAGGCAGAAGTATGCAAAGCATGCATCTCAATTAGTC
