>Addgene plasmid #192115 | pHR-Traditional CAR (anti-CD19) | depositor partial sequence | sequence record 372332 | pHR-pEF1a-Traditional CAR (anti-CD19scFV_CD28_41BB_CD3z)
CGTGAGGCTCCGGTGCCCGTCAGTGGGCAGAGCGCACATCGCCCACAGTCCCCGAGAAGTTGGGGGGAGG
GGTCGGCAATTGAACCGGTGCCTAGAGAAGGTGGCGCGGGGTAAACTGGGAAAGTGATGTCGTGTACTGG
CTCCGCCTTTTTCCCGAGGGTGGGGGAGAACCGTATATAAGTGCAGTAGTCGCCGTGAACGTTCTTTTTC
GCAACGGGTTTGCCGCCAGAACACAGGTAAGTGCCGTGTGTGGTTCCCGCGGGCCTGGCCTCTTTACGGG
TTATGGCCCTTGCGTGCCTTGAATTACTTCCACCTGGCTGCAGTACGTGATTCTTGATCCCGAGCTTCGG
GTTGGAAGTGGGTGGGAGAGTTCGAGGCCTTGCGCTTAAGGAGCCCCTTCGCCTCGTGCTTGAGTTGAGG
CCTGGCCTGGGCGCTGGGGCCGCCGCGTGCGAATCTGGTGGCACCTTCGCGCCTGTCTCGCTGCTTTCGA
TAAGTCTCTAGCCATTTAAAATTTTTGATGACCTGCTGCGACGCTTTTTTTCTGGCAAGATAGTCTTGTA
AATGCGGGCCAAGATCTGCACACTGGTATTTCGGTTTTTGGGGCCGCGGGCGGCGACGGGGCCCGTGCGT
CCCAGCGCACATGTTCGGCGAGGCGGGGCCTGCGAGCGCGGCCACCGAGAATCGGACGGGGGTAGTCTCA
AGCTGGCCGGCCTGCTCTGGTGCCTGGCCTCGCGCCGCCGTGTATCGCCCCGCCCTGGGCGGCAAGGCTG
GCCCGGTCGGCACCAGTTGCGTGAGCGGAAAGATGGCCGCTTCCCGGCCCTGCTGCAGGGAGCTCAAAAT
GGAGGACGCGGCGCTCGGGAGAGCGGGCGGGTGAGTCACCCACACAAAGGAAAAGGGCCTTTCCGTCCTC
AGCCGTCGCTTCATGTGACTCCACGGAGTACCGGGCGCCGTCCAGGCACCTCGATTAGTTCTCGAGCTTT
TGGAGTACGTCGTCTTTAGGTTGGGGGGAGGGGTTTTATGCGATGGAGTTTCCCCACACTGAGTGGGTGG
AGACTGAAGTTAGGCCAGCTTGGCACTTGATGTAATTCTCCTTGGAATTTGCCCTTTTTGAGTTTGGATC
TTGGTTCATTCTCAAGCCTCAGACAGTGGTTCAAAGTTTTTTTCTTCCATTTCAGGTGTCGTGAGGGGAT
CTGGAGCTCTCGAGAATTCTCACGCGTGCCGCCACCATGGCCTTACCAGTGACCGCCTTGCTCCTGCCGC
TGGCCTTGCTGCTCCACGCCGCCAGGCCGGACATCCAGATGACACAGACTACATCCTCCCTGTCTGCCTC
TCTGGGAGACAGAGTCACCATCAGTTGCAGGGCAAGTCAGGACATTAGTAAATATTTAAATTGGTATCAG
CAGAAACCAGATGGAACTGTTAAACTCCTGATCTACCATACATCAAGATTACACTCAGGAGTCCCATCAA
GGTTCAGTGGCAGTGGGTCTGGAACAGATTATTCTCTCACCATTAGCAACCTGGAGCAAGAAGATATTGC
CACTTACTTTTGCCAACAGGGTAATACGCTTCCGTACACGTTCGGAGGCGGCACCAAGCTGGAGATCACA
GGTGGCGGTGGCTCGGGCGGTGGTGGGTCGGGTGGCGGCGGATCTGAGGTGAAACTGCAGGAGTCAGGAC
CTGGCCTGGTGGCGCCCTCACAGAGCCTGTCCGTCACATGCACTGTCTCAGGGGTCTCATTACCCGACTA
TGGTGTAAGCTGGATTCGCCAGCCTCCACGAAAGGGTCTGGAGTGGCTGGGAGTAATATGGGGTAGTGAA
ACCACATACTATAATTCAGCTCTCAAATCCAGACTGACCATCATCAAGGACAACTCCAAGAGCCAAGTTT
TCTTAAAAATGAACAGTCTGCAAACTGATGACACAGCCATTTACTACTGTGCCAAACATTATTACTACGG
TGGTAGCTATGCTATGGACTACTGGGGCCAAGGAACCTCAGTCACCGTCTCCTCAGGGAAGCCTATCCCG
AACCCTCTGTTGGGTCTCGATAGTACCAATGGGGCCGCAACCACGACGCCAGCGCCGCGACCACCAACAC
CGGCGCCCACCATCGCGTTGCAGCCCCTGTCCCTGCGCCCAGAGGCGTGCCGGCCAGCGGCGGGGGGCGC
AGTGCACACGAGGGGGCTGGACTTCGCCTGTGATTTTTGGGTGCTGGTGGTGGTTGGTGGAGTCCTGGCT
TGCTATAGCTTGCTAGTAACAGTGGCCTTTATTATTTTCTGGGTGAGGAGTAAGAGGAGCAGGCTCCTGC
ACAGTGACTACATGAACATGACTCCCCGCCGCCCCGGGCCCACCCGCAAGCATTACCAGCCCTATGCCCC
ACCACGCGACTTCGCAGCCTATCGCTCCAAACGGGGCAGAAAGAAACTCCTGTATATATTCAAACAACCA
TTTATGAGACCAGTACAAACTACTCAAGAGGAAGATGGCTGTAGCTGCCGATTTCCAGAAGAAGAAGAAG
GAGGATGTGAACTGAGAGTGAAGTTCAGCAGGAGCGCAGACGCCCCCGCGTACAAGCAGGGCCAGAACCA
GCTCTATAACGAGCTCAATCTAGGACGAAGAGAGGAGTACGATGTTTTGGACAAGAGACGTGGCCGGGAC
CCTGAGATGGGGGGAAAGCCGAGAAGGAAGAACCCTCAGGAAGGCCTGTACAATGAACTGCAGAAAGATA
AGATGGCGGAGGCCTACAGTGAGATTGGGATGAAAGGCGAGCGCCGGAGGGGCAAGGGGCACGATGGCCT
TTACCAGGGTCTCAGTACAGCCACCAAGGACACCTACGACGCCCTTCACATGCAGGCCCTGCCCCCTCGC
